>Addgene plasmid #81757 | pDONR223_HAPLN1_WT | addgene full sequence | sequence record 168864 | Addgene NGS Result
CTTTCCTGCGTTATCCCCTGATTCTGTGGATAACCGTATTACCGCCTTTGAGTGAGCTGATACCGCTCGC
CGCAGCCGAACGACCGAGCGCAGCGAGTCAGTGAGCGAGGAAGCGGAAGAGCGCCCAATACGCAAACCGC
CTCTCCCCGCGCGTTGGCCGATTCATTAATGCAGCTGGCACGACAGGTTTCCCGACTGGAAAGCGGGCAG
TGAGCGCAACGCAATTAATACGCGTACCGCTAGCCAGGAAGAGTTTGTAGAAACGCAAAAAGGCCATCCG
TCAGGATGGCCTTCTGCTTAGTTTGATGCCTGGCAGTTTATGGCGGGCGTCCTGCCCGCCACCCTCCGGG
CCGTTGCTTCACAACGTTCAAATCCGCTCCCGGCGGATTTGTCCTACTCAGGAGAGCGTTCACCGACAAA
CAACAGATAAAACGAAAGGCCCAGTCTTCCGACTGAGCCTTTCGTTTTATTTGATGCCTGGCAGTTCCCT
ACTCTCGCGTTAACGCTAGCATGGATGTTTTCCCAGTCACGACGTTGTAAAACGACGGCCAGTCTTAAGC
TCGGGCCCCAAATAATGATTTTATTTTGACTGATAGTGACCTGTTCGTTGCAACAAATTGATGAGCAATG
CTTTTTTATAATGCCAACTTTGTACAAAAAAGTTGGCACCATGAAGAGTCTACTTCTTCTGGTGCTGATT
TCAATCTGCTGGGCTGATCATCTTTCAGACAACTATACTCTGGATCATGACAGAGCTATTCACATCCAAG
CAGAAAATGGCCCCCATCTACTTGTGGAAGCAGAGCAAGCCAAGGTGTTTTCACACAGAGGTGGCAATGT
TACACTGCCATGTAAATTTTATCGAGACCCTACAGCATTTGGCTCAGGAATCCATAAAATCCGAATTAAG
TGGACCAAGCTAACTTCGGATTACCTCAAGGAAGTGGATGTTTTTGTTTCCATGGGATACCACAAAAAAA
CCTATGGAGGCTACCAGGGTAGAGTGTTTCTGAAGGGAGGCAGTGATAGTGATGCTTCTCTGGTCATCAC
AGACCTCACTCTGGAAGATTATGGGAGATATAAGTGTGAGGTGATTGAAGGATTAGAAGATGATACTGTT
GTGGTAGCACTGGACTTACAAGGTGTGGTATTCCCTTACTTTCCACGACTGGGGCGCTACAATCTCAATT
TTCACGAGGCGCAGCAGGCGTGTCTGGACCAGGATGCTGTGATCGCCTCCTTCGACCAGCTGTACGACGC
CTGGCGGGGCGGGCTGGACTGGTGCAATGCCGGCTGGCTCAGTGATGGCTCTGTGCAATATCCCATCACA
AAGCCCAGAGAGCCCTGTGGGGGCCAGAACACAGTGCCCGGAGTCAGGAACTACGGATTTTGGGATAAAG
ATAAAAGCAGATATGATGTTTTCTGTTTTACATCCAATTTCAATGGCCGTTTTTACTATCTGATCCACCC
CACCAAACTGACCTATGATGAAGCGGTGCAAGCTTGTCTCAATGATGGTGCTCAGATTGCAAAAGTGGGC
CAGATATTTGCTGCCTGGAAAATTCTCGGATATGACCGCTGTGATGCGGGCTGGTTGGCGGATGGCAGCG
TCCGCTACCCCATCTCTAGGCCAAGAAGGCGCTGCAGTCCTACTGAGGCTGCAGTGCGCTTCGTGGGTTT
CCCAGATAAAAAGCATAAGCTGTATGGTGTCTACTGCTTCAGAGCATACAACTGATTGCCAACTTTCTTG
TACAAAGTTGGCATTATAAGAAAGCATTGCTTATCAATTTGTTGCAACGAACAGGTCACTATCAGTCAAA
ATAAAATCATTATTTGCCATCCAGCTGATATCCCCTATAGTGAGTCGTATTACATGGTCATAGCTGTTTC
CTGGCAGCTCTGGCCCGTGTCTCAAAATCTCTGATGTTACATTGCACAAGATAAAAATATATCATCATGC
CTCCTCTAGACCAGCCAGGACAGAAATGCCTCGACTTCGCTGCTACCCAAGGTTGCCGGGTGACGCACAC
CGTGGAAACGGATGAAGGCACGAACCCAGTGGACATAAGCCTGTTCGGTTCGTAAGCTGTAATGCAAGTA
GCGTATGCGCTCACGCAACTGGTCCAGAACCTTGACCGAACGCAGCGGTGGTAACGGCGCAGTGGCGGTT
TTCATGGCTTGTTATGACTGTTTTTTTGGGGTACAGTCTATGCCTCGGGCATCCAAGCAGCAAGCGCGTT
ACGCCGTGGGTCGATGTTTGATGTTATGGAGCAGCAACGATGTTACGCAGCAGGGCAGTCGCCCTAAAAC
AAAGTTAAACATTATGAGGGAAGCGGTGATCGCCGAAGTATCGACTCAACTATCAGAGGTAGTTGGCGTC
ATCGAGCGCCATCTCGAACCGACGTTGCTGGCCGTACATTTGTACGGCTCCGCAGTGGATGGCGGCCTGA
AGCCACACAGTGATATTGATTTGCTGGTTACGGTGACCGTAAGGCTTGATGAAACAACGCGGCGAGCTTT
GATCAACGACCTTTTGGAAACTTCGGCTTCCCCTGGAGAGAGCGAGATTCTCCGCGCTGTAGAAGTCACC
ATTGTTGTGCACGACGACATCATTCCGTGGCGTTATCCAGCTAAGCGCGAACTGCAATTTGGAGAATGGC
AGCGCAATGACATTCTTGCAGGTATCTTCGAGCCAGCCACGATCGACATTGATCTGGCTATCTTGCTGAC
AAAAGCAAGAGAACATAGCGTTGCCTTGGTAGGTCCAGCGGCGGAGGAACTCTTTGATCCGGTTCCTGAA
CAGGATCTATTTGAGGCGCTAAATGAAACCTTAACGCTATGGAACTCGCCGCCCGACTGGGCTGGCGATG
AGCGAAATGTAGTGCTTACGTTGTCCCGCATTTGGTACAGCGCAGTAACCGGCAAAATCGCGCCGAAGGA
TGTCGCTGCCGACTGGGCAATGGAGCGCCTGCCGGCCCAGTATCAGCCCGTCATACTTGAAGCTAGACAG
GCTTATCTTGGACAAGAAGAAGATCGCTTGGCCTCGCGCGCAGATCAGTTGGAAGAATTTGTCCACTACG
TGAAAGGCGAGATCACCAAGGTAGTCGGCAAATAACCCTCGAGCCACCCATGACCAAAATCCCTTAACGT
GAGTTACGCGTCGTTCCACTGAGCGTCAGACCCCGTAGAAAAGATCAAAGGATCTTCTTGAGATCCTTTT
TTTCTGCGCGTAATCTGCTGCTTGCAAACAAAAAAACCACCGCTACCAGCGGTGGTTTGTTTGCCGGATC
AAGAGCTACCAACTCTTTTTCCGAAGGTAACTGGCTTCAGCAGAGCGCAGATACCAAATACTGTTCTTCT
AGTGTAGCCGTAGTTAGGCCACCACTTCAAGAACTCTGTAGCACCGCCTACATACCTCGCTCTGCTAATC
CTGTTACCAGTGGCTGCTGCCAGTGGCGATAAGTCGTGTCTTACCGGGTTGGACTCAAGACGATAGTTAC
CGGATAAGGCGCAGCGGTCGGGCTGAACGGGGGGTTCGTGCACACAGCCCAGCTTGGAGCGAACGACCTA
CACCGAACTGAGATACCTACAGCGTGAGCTATGAGAAAGCGCCACGCTTCCCGAAGGGAGAAAGGCGGAC
AGGTATCCGGTAAGCGGCAGGGTCGGAACAGGAGAGCGCACGAGGGAGCTTCCAGGGGGAAACGCCTGGT
ATCTTTATAGTCCTGTCGGGTTTCGCCACCTCTGACTTGAGCGTCGATTTTTGTGATGCTCGTCAGGGGG
GCGGAGCCTATGGAAAAACGCCAGCAACGCGGCCTTTTTACGGTTCCTGGCCTTTTGCTGGCCTTTTGCT
CACATGTT
Features (pLannotate 1.2.2; 12 found; start..end, strand, type, name):
    121..213     +  CDS            lacI (fragment): lac repressor; lacI; The lac repressor binds to the lac operator to inhibit transcription in E. coli. This inhibition can be relieved by adding lactose or isopropyl-β-D-thiogalactopyranoside (IPTG).
    268..295     -  terminator     rrnB T2 terminator: transcription terminator T2 from the E. coli rrnB gene
    427..470     +  terminator     rrnB T1 terminator: Escherichia coli rrnB; transcription terminator T1 from the E. coli rrnB gene
    517..553     -  CDS            lacZα (fragment): LacZα fragment of β-galactosidase; lacZ fragment
    570..665     +  protein_bind   attL3: mutant version of attL; recombination site for the Gateway® LR reaction LR Clonase™
    671..1732    +  CDS            HAPLN1: HPLN1_HUMAN - Also known as CRTL1. Experimental evidence at transcript level: Swiss-Prot protein existence level 2. Stabilizes the aggregates of proteoglycan monomers with hyaluronic acid in the extracellular cartilage matrix. From Homo sapiens (Human).
   1740..1835    -  protein_bind   attL3: mutant version of attL; recombination site for the Gateway® LR reaction LR Clonase™
   1854..1872    -  promoter       T7 promoter: promoter for bacteriophage T7 RNA polymerase
   2062..2085    +  promoter       Pc promoter (fragment): intI1 (promoter lies within the coding sequence); class 1 integron promoter
   2261..2317    +  CDS            GmR (fragment): gentamycin acetyltransferase; aacC1; confers resistance to gentamycin
   2324..3115    +  CDS            SmR: aminoglycoside adenylyltransferase (Murphy, 1985); aadA; confers resistance to spectinomycin and streptomycin
   3208..3796    +  rep_origin     ori: high-copy-number ColE1/pMB1/pBR322/pUC origin of replication
