[The description below was written by a language model from this plasmid's Addgene catalogue record and pLannotate feature annotations shown in this document.]
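Description:
pDONR223_HAPLN1_WT is a Gateway entry clone built on the Invitrogen pDONR223 backbone and carrying the wild-type human HAPLN1 open reading frame (hyaluronan and proteoglycan link protein 1, also known as CRTL1), a protein that stabilises aggregates of proteoglycan monomers with hyaluronic acid in the cartilage extracellular matrix. The sequenced plasmid is 3,858 nt. It is maintained in E. coli through a high-copy ColE1/pUC-type origin and selected with spectinomycin via the aadA (SmR) aminoglycoside adenylyltransferase gene. Just upstream of that gene lie a fragment of a class 1 integron Pc promoter and a short remnant of a gentamicin resistance gene.

The HAPLN1 coding sequence is flanked on both sides by attL-type recombination sites in opposite orientations. The automated annotation labels both as attL3, but functionally they are the pair of sites that allows the ORF to be moved by an LR Clonase reaction into any compatible destination vector. The record lists no promoter for the insert, so the plasmid is a shuttle and archival clone rather than an expression construct. The annotated T7 promoter sits outside the cassette, and rrnB T1 and T2 terminators upstream help insulate the insert from read-through transcription. Small lacI and lacZα fragments are backbone remnants. The clone is in the "closed" configuration, with a stop codon immediately following the ORF, so it yields native or N-terminally tagged protein after transfer but not C-terminal fusions. It belongs to the Target Accelerator Plasmid Collection, associated with systematic functional testing of rare cancer variants, in which a wild-type clone such as this would plausibly serve as the reference for mutant alleles.
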