Addgene plasmid #81757: pDONR223_HAPLN1_WT
Purpose: Gateway Donor vector containing HAPLN1 , part of the Target Accelerator Plasmid Collection.
Depositing lab: Jesse Boehm & William Hahn & David Root. Depositing organization: Broad Institute. Publication: Systematic Functional Interrogation of Rare Cancer Variants Identifies Oncogenic Alleles. Kim E, Ilic N, Shrestha Y, Zou L, Kamburov A, Zhu C, Yang X, Lubonja R, Tran N, Nguyen C, Lawrence MS, Piccioni F, Bagul M, Doench JG, Chouinard CR, Wu X, Hogstrom L, Natoli T, Tamayo P, Horn H, Corsello SM, Lage K, Root DE, Subramanian A, Golub TR, Getz G, Boehm JS, Hahn WC. Cancer Discov. 2016 Jul;6(7):714-26. doi: 10.1158/2159-8290.CD-16-0160. Epub 2016 May 4. PubMed 27147599.
Backbone
  Vector backbone: pDONR223
  Backbone manufacturer: Invitrogen
  Backbone size w/o insert (bp): 2790
  Vector type: Gateway Entry vector
Growth in bacteria
  Bacterial resistance: Spectinomycin, 50 μg/mL
  Growth temperature: 37°C
  Growth strain: DH5alpha
  Copy number: High Copy
Gene/Insert
  Gene/Insert name: HAPLN1 (alt name: NM_001884.3)
  Species: H. sapiens (human)
  Mutation: WT
  Entrez Gene: HAPLN1 (a.k.a. CRT1, CRTL1)
  Promoter: None
  Cloning method: Gateway Cloning
  Sequencing primers: 5′ M13pUC-fwd; 3′ M13-Rev
Terms and licenses: Academic/Nonprofit Terms; Industry Terms: Not Available to Industry
Depositor comments: Closed state: stop codon immediately follows insert
How to cite: pDONR223_HAPLN1_WT was a gift from Jesse Boehm & William Hahn & David Root (Addgene plasmid # 81757 ; http://n2t.net/addgene:81757 ; RRID:Addgene_81757)
