>Addgene plasmid #81757 | pDONR223_HAPLN1_WT | depositor partial sequence | sequence record 155076 | Insert sequence
ATGAAGAGTCTACTTCTTCTGGTGCTGATTTCAATCTGCTGGGCTGATCATCTTTCAGACAACTATACTC
TGGATCATGACAGAGCTATTCACATCCAAGCAGAAAATGGCCCCCATCTACTTGTGGAAGCAGAGCAAGC
CAAGGTGTTTTCACACAGAGGTGGCAATGTTACACTGCCATGTAAATTTTATCGAGACCCTACAGCATTT
GGCTCAGGAATCCATAAAATCCGAATTAAGTGGACCAAGCTAACTTCGGATTACCTCAAGGAAGTGGATG
TTTTTGTTTCCATGGGATACCACAAAAAAACCTATGGAGGCTACCAGGGTAGAGTGTTTCTGAAGGGAGG
CAGTGATAGTGATGCTTCTCTGGTCATCACAGACCTCACTCTGGAAGATTATGGGAGATATAAGTGTGAG
GTGATTGAAGGATTAGAAGATGATACTGTTGTGGTAGCACTGGACTTACAAGGTGTGGTATTCCCTTACT
TTCCACGACTGGGGCGCTACAATCTCAATTTTCACGAGGCGCAGCAGGCGTGTCTGGACCAGGATGCTGT
GATCGCCTCCTTCGACCAGCTGTACGACGCCTGGCGGGGCGGGCTGGACTGGTGCAATGCCGGCTGGCTC
AGTGATGGCTCTGTGCAATATCCCATCACAAAGCCCAGAGAGCCCTGTGGGGGGCAGAACACAGTGCCCG
GAGTCAGGAACTACGGATTTTGGGATAAAGATAAAAGCAGATATGATGTTTTCTGTTTTACATCCAATTT
CAATGGCCGTTTTTACTATCTGATCCACCCCACCAAACTGACCTATGATGAAGCGGTGCAAGCTTGTCTC
AATGATGGTGCTCAGATTGCAAAAGTGGGCCAGATATTTGCTGCCTGGAAAATTCTCGGATATGACCGCT
GTGATGCGGGCTGGTTGGCGGATGGCAGCGTCCGCTACCCCATCTCTAGGCCAAGAAGGCGCTGCAGTCC
TACTGAGGCTGCAGTGCGCTTCGTGGGTTTCCCAGATAAAAAGCATAAGCTGTATGGTGTCTACTGCTTC
AGAGCATACAAC
