>Addgene plasmid #81757 | pDONR223_HAPLN1_WT | addgene partial sequence | sequence record 160390 | M13-F20 5'-TGTAAAACGACGGCCAGT-3'
TTTTATTTTGACTGATAGTGACCTGTTCGTTGCAACAAATTGATGAGCAATGCTTTTTTATAATGCCAAC
TTTGTACAAAAAAGTTGGCACCATGAAGAGTCTACTTCTTCTGGTGCTGATTTCAATCTGCTGGGCTGAT
CATCTTTCAGACAACTATACTCTGGATCATGACAGAGCTATTCACATCCAAGCAGAAAATGGCCCCCATC
TACTTGTGGAAGCAGAGCAAGCCAAGGTGTTTTCACACAGAGGTGGCAATGTTACACTGCCATGTAAATT
TTATCGAGACCCTACAGCATTTGGCTCAGGAATCCATAAAATCCGAATTAAGTGGACCAAGCTAACTTCG
GATTACCTCAAGGAAGTGGATGTTTTTGTTTCCATGGGATACCACAAAAAAACCTATGGAGGCTACCAGG
GTAGAGTGTTTCTGAAGGGAGGCAGTGATAGTGATGCTTCTCTGGTCATCACAGACCTCACTCTGGAAGA
TTATGGGAGATATAAGTGTGAGGTGATTGAAGGATTAGAAGATGATACTGTTGTGGTAGCACTGGACTTA
CAAGGTGTGGTATTCCCTTACTTTCCACGACTGGGGCGCTACAATCTCAATTTTCACGAGGCGCAGCAGG
CGTGTCTGGACCAGGATGCTGTGATCGCCTCCTTCGACCAGCTGTACGACGCCTGGCGGGGCGGGCTGGA
CTGGTGCAATGCCGGCTGGCTCAGTGATGGCTCTGTGCAATATCCCATCACAAAGCCCAGAGAGCCCTGT
GGGGGGCAGAACACAGTGCCCGGAGTCAGGAACTACGGATTTTGGGATAAAGATAAAAGCAGATATGATG
TTTTCTGTTTTACATCCAATTTCAATGGCCGTTTTTACTATCTGATCCACCCCACCAAACTGACCTATGA
TGAAGCGGTGCAAGCTTGTCTCAATGATGGTGCTCAGATTGCAAAAGTGGGCCAGATATTTGCTGCCTGG
AAAATTCTCGGATATGACCGCTGTGATGCGGGCTGGTTGGCGGATGGCAGCGTCCGCTACCCCATCTCTA
GGCCAAGAAGGCGCTGCAGTCCTACTGAGGCTGC
